Addgene plasmid #160138: pT7-AsCas12a_crRNA-site3 (RTW549)
Purpose: T7 promoter expression plasmid for in vitro transcription of AsCas12a crRNA with spacer #3
Depositing lab: Keith Joung & Benjamin Kleinstiver. Depositing organization: Massachusetts General Hospital. Publication: Scalable characterization of the PAM requirements of CRISPR-Cas enzymes using HT-PAMDA. Walton RT, Hsu JY, Joung JK, Kleinstiver BP. Nat Protoc. 2021 Feb 5. pii: 10.1038/s41596-020-00465-2. doi: 10.1038/s41596-020-00465-2. PubMed 33547443.
Backbone
  Vector backbone: DR274 (Addgene plasmid #42250)
  Vector type: in vitro transcription of sgRNA from T7 promoter
Growth in bacteria
  Bacterial resistance: Kanamycin, 50 μg/mL
  Growth temperature: 37°C
  Growth strain: DH5alpha
  Copy number: High Copy
Gene/Insert
  Gene/Insert name: AsCas12a crRNA with spacer #3 (spacer=CTGATGGTCCATGTCTGTTACTC) (alt name: RTW549)
  gRNA/shRNA sequence: CTGATGGTCCATGTCTGTTACTC
  Species: Synthetic
  Promoter: T7
  Cloning method: Restriction Enzyme; 5′ cloning site unknown (unknown if destroyed); 3′ cloning site unknown (unknown if destroyed)
  Sequencing primers: 5′ M13F - TGTAAAACGACGGCCAGT
Terms and licenses: Academic/Nonprofit Terms; Industry Terms: Not Available to Industry
How to cite: pT7-AsCas12a_crRNA-site3 (RTW549) was a gift from Keith Joung & Benjamin Kleinstiver (Addgene plasmid # 160138 ; http://n2t.net/addgene:160138 ; RRID:Addgene_160138)
