[The description below was written by a language model from this plasmid's Addgene catalogue record and pLannotate feature annotations shown in this document.]
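Description:
pT7-AsCas12a_crRNA-site3 (RTW549) is a small bacterial plasmid of about 2.1 kb, built on the DR274 backbone, that serves as a template for in vitro transcription of a CRISPR RNA rather than for expression in cells. It is propagated in E. coli from a high-copy ColE1/pUC-type origin and selected with kanamycin. Resistance comes from an aminoglycoside phosphotransferase gene (aph(3')-Ia) that the annotation places downstream of a cat promoter. This marker cassette is bracketed by the tonB and phage T7 early (T7Te) terminators. A partial T3 early terminator and a very short lacZα remnant lie between the insert region and the origin. These terminators presumably insulate the marker and origin from read-through transcription, and the lacZα piece appears to be a nonfunctional backbone vestige.

The payload is a synthetic crRNA for AsCas12a (the Cas12a nuclease from Acidaminococcus sp.) carrying a 23-nucleotide spacer designated site or spacer #3, placed under a bacteriophage T7 promoter. The annotation software detected the T7 promoter as a fragment but did not annotate the crRNA itself, which is expected for such a short synthetic element. The restriction sites used for cloning are not recorded. Transcription with T7 RNA polymerase yields the crRNA, which can be complexed with AsCas12a or its variants for biochemical cleavage assays. The associated publication describes HT-PAMDA, a scalable in vitro method for characterizing the PAM requirements of CRISPR-Cas enzymes. This plasmid appears to be one of a set supplying defined spacers for that workflow.
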