Features (pLannotate 1.2.2; 8 found; start..end, strand, type, name):
    170..187     +  promoter       T7 promoter (fragment): promoter for bacteriophage T7 RNA polymerase
    411..428     +  CDS            lacZα (fragment): LacZα fragment of β-galactosidase; lacZ fragment
    427..446     +  terminator     T3Te terminator (fragment): phage T3 early transcription terminator
    468..1055    +  rep_origin     ori: high-copy-number ColE1/pMB1/pBR322/pUC origin of replication
   1067..1094    -  terminator     T7Te terminator: phage T7 early transcription terminator
   1118..1933    -  CDS            KanR: aminoglycoside phosphotransferase; aph(3')-Ia; confers resistance to kanamycin in bacteria or G418 (Geneticin®) in eukaryotes
   1934..2036    -  promoter       cat promoter: promoter of the E. coli cat gene encoding chloramphenicol acetyltransferase
   2037..2068    -  terminator     tonB terminator: bidirectional E. coli tonB-P14 transcription terminator
>Addgene plasmid #160138 | pT7-AsCas12a_crRNA-site3 (RTW549) | addgene full sequence | sequence record 333508 | Addgene NGS Result
ATTTAAATGGTCAGTATTGAGCCTCAGGAAACAGCTATGACATCAAGCTGACTAGATAATCTAGCTGATC
GTGGACCGATCATACGTATAATGCCGTAAGATCACGGGTCGCAGCACAGCTCGCGGTCCAGTAGTGATCG
ACACTGCTCGATCCGCTCGCACCGCTAGCTAATACGACTCACTATAGTAATTTCTACTCTTGTAGATCTG
ATGGTCCATGTCTGTTACTCTTTAAAAAGCTTGGATCGACGAGAGCAGCGCGACTGGATCTGTCGCCCGT
CTCAAACGCAACCCTCCGGCGGTCGCATATCATTCAGGACGAGCCTCAGACTCCAGCGTAACTGGACTGC
AATCAACTCACTGGCTCACCTTCCGGTCCACGATCAGCTAGAATCAAGCTGACTAGATAAACTGGCCGTC
GTTTTACACGGGTGGGCCTTTCTTCGGTAGAAAATCAAAGGATCTTCTTGAGATCCTTTTTTTCTGCGCG
TAATCTGCTGCTTGCAAACAAAAAAACCACCGCTACCAGCGGTGGTTTGTTTGCCGGATCAAGAGCTACC
AACTCTTTTTCCGAGGTAACTGGCTTCAGCAGAGCGCAGATACCAAATACTGTTCTTCTAGTGTAGCCGT
AGTTAGGCCACCACTTCAAGAACTCTGTAGCACCGCCTACATACCTCGCTCTGCTAATCCTGTTACCAGT
GGCTGCTGCCAGTGGCGATAAGTCGTGTCTTACCGGGTTGGACTCAAGACGATAGTTACCGGATAAGGCG
CAGCGGTCGGGCTGAACGGGGGGTTCGTGCACACAGCCCAGCTTGGAGCGAACGACCTACACCGAACTGA
GATACCTACAGCGTGAGCTATGAGAAAGCGCCACGCTTCCCGAAGGGAGAAAGGCGGACAGGTATCCGGT
AAGCGGCAGGGTCGGAACAGGAGAGCGCACGAGGGAGCTTCCAGGGGGAAACGCCTGGTATCTTTATAGT
CCTGTCGGGTTTCGCCACCTCTGACTTGAGCATCGATTTTTGTGATGCTCGTCAGGGGGGCGGAGCCTAT
GGAAAAACGCCAGCAACGCAGAAAGGCCCACCCGAAGGTGAGCCAGGTGATTACATTTAGGTCCTCATTA
GAAAAACTCATCGAGCATCAAGTGAAACTGCAATTTATTCATATCAGGATTATCAATACCATATTTTTGA
AAAAGCCGTTTCTGTAATGAAGGAGAAAACTCACCGAGGCAGTTCCATAGGATGGCAAGATCCTGGTATC
GGTCTGCGATTCCGACTCGTCCAACATCAATACAACCTATTAATTTCCCCTCGTCAAAAATAAGGTTATC
AAGTGAGAAATCACCATGAGTGACGACTGAATCCGGTGAGAATGGCAAGAGTTTATGCATTTCTTTCCAG
ACTTGTTCAACAGGCCAGCCATTACGCTCGTCATCAAAATCACTCGCACCAACCAAACCGTTATTCATTC
GTGATTGCGCCTGAGCGAGACGAAATACGCGATCGCCGTTAAAAGGACAATTACAAACAGGAATCGAATG
CAACCGGCGCAGGAACACTGCCAGCGCATCAACAATATTTTCACCTGAATCAGGATATTCTTCTAATACC
TGGAATGCTGTTTTCCCTGGGATCGCAGTGGTGAGTAACCATGCATCATCAGGAGTACGGATAAAATGCT
TGATGGTCGGAAGAGGCATAAATTCCGTCAGCCAGTTTAGCCTGACCATCTCATCTGTAACATCATTGGC
AACGCTACCTTTGCCATGTTTCAGAAACAACTCTGGCGCATCGGGCTTCCCATACAATCGATAGATTGTC
GCACCTGATTGCCCGACATTATCGCGAGCCCATTTATACCCATATAAATCAGCATCCATGTTGGAATTTA
ATCGCGGCTTCAAGCAAGACGTTTCCCGTTGAATATGGCTCATTTTAGCTTCCTTAGCTCCTGAAAATCT
CGATAACTCAAAAAATACGCCCGGTAGTGATCTTATTTCATTATGGTGAAAGTTGGAACCTCTTACGTGC
CGATCAAGTCAAAAGCCTCCGGTCGGAGGCTTTTGACTTTCTGCTATGGAGGTCAGGTATG
